Addgene plasmid #235751: pYO391
Purpose: Protein expression of ScVPS38, untagged + ScVPS34, untagged + FL ScVPS15-ZZ + ZZ-FL ScVPS30
Depositing lab: Roger Williams. Depositing organization: MRC Laboratory of Molecular Biology. Publication: Structure and flexibility of the endosomal Vps34 complex reveals the basis of its function on membranes. Rostislavleva K, Soler N, Ohashi Y, Zhang L, Pardon E, Burke JE, Masson GR, Johnson C, Steyaert J, Ktistakis NT, Williams RL. Science. 2015 Oct 9;350(6257):aac7365. doi: 10.1126/science.aac7365. PubMed 26450213.
Backbone
  Vector backbone: pRS426
  Vector type: Yeast Expression
Growth in bacteria
  Bacterial resistance: Ampicillin, 100 μg/mL
  Growth temperature: 37°C
  Growth strain: XL10 Gold
  Growth instructions: Depositing lab also recommends XL10-gold E. coli for transformation.
  Copy number: High Copy
Gene/Insert 1
  Gene/Insert name: VPS34
  Species: S. cerevisiae (budding yeast)
  Mutation: S2A
  Entrez Gene: VPS34 (a.k.a. YLR240W, END12, PEP15, STT8, VPL7, VPS7, VPT29)
  Cloning method: Restriction Enzyme; 5′ cloning site Unknown (unknown if destroyed); 3′ cloning site Unknown (unknown if destroyed)
  Sequencing primers: 5′ n/a
Gene/Insert 2
  Gene/Insert name: VPS15
  Species: S. cerevisiae (budding yeast)
  Mutation: T134A, I851R
  Entrez Gene: VPS15 (a.k.a. YBR097W, GRD8, VAC4, VPL19, VPS40, VPT15)
  Promoter: GALGAPDH
  Tag / fusion protein: 3xTEV-ZZ (C terminal on insert)
  Cloning method: Restriction Enzyme; 5′ cloning site Unknown (unknown if destroyed); 3′ cloning site Unknown (unknown if destroyed)
  Sequencing primers: 5′ n/a
Gene/Insert 3
  Gene/Insert name: VPS38
  Species: S. cerevisiae (budding yeast)
  Entrez Gene: VPS38 (a.k.a. YLR360W, VPL17)
  Cloning method: Restriction Enzyme; 5′ cloning site Unknown (unknown if destroyed); 3′ cloning site Unknown (unknown if destroyed)
  Sequencing primers: 5′ n/a
Gene/Insert 4
  Gene/Insert name: VPS30
  Species: S. cerevisiae (budding yeast)
  Entrez Gene: VPS30 (a.k.a. YPL120W, APG6, ATG6, VPT30)
  Tag / fusion protein: ZZ-3xTEV (N terminal on insert)
  Cloning method: Restriction Enzyme; 5′ cloning site Unknown (unknown if destroyed); 3′ cloning site Unknown (unknown if destroyed)
  Sequencing primers: 5′ n/a
Terms and licenses: Academic/Nonprofit Terms; Industry Terms: Not Available to Industry
How to cite: pYO391 was a gift from Roger Williams (Addgene plasmid # 235751 ; http://n2t.net/addgene:235751 ; RRID:Addgene_235751)
