[The description below was written by a language model from this plasmid's Addgene catalogue record and pLannotate feature annotations shown in this document.]
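Description:
pYO391 is a roughly 20 kb yeast expression plasmid built on the pRS426 episomal shuttle backbone, designed to co-express all four subunits of the Saccharomyces cerevisiae Vps34 phosphatidylinositol 3-kinase complex II (the endosomal complex) from a single vector. In E. coli it is maintained by a high-copy ColE1/pUC-type origin and selected through the AmpR β-lactamase gene. In yeast it replicates at high copy from the 2μ origin and is selected by the URA3 auxotrophic marker, which is counterselectable with 5-FOA. Remnants of the pBluescript-derived cloning region (f1 ori, lacZα fragment, T7 and T3 promoters) flank the payload, as do attB1 and attB2 Gateway sites.

The payload consists of four tandem expression units in the same orientation, encoding VPS38, VPS30, VPS34 and VPS15. Each coding sequence is preceded by a Gal4-responsive UAS joined to a fragment of the TDH3 (GAP) promoter. This matches the hybrid GAL-GAPDH promoter that the catalogue lists only for VPS15, and it should give galactose-inducible expression. VPS38 and VPS34 are untagged, and VPS34 carries an S2A change. Full-length VPS15 (T134A, I851R) has a C-terminal 3xTEV-ZZ tag, and full-length VPS30 has an N-terminal ZZ-3xTEV tag. The ZZ modules appear in the feature table as paired protein A IgG-binding units. They allow capture of the assembled complex on IgG resin, and the TEV protease sites allow release by cleavage. An ADH1 terminator is annotated only downstream of the VPS15 cassette, and terminators for the other units are not identified in the table. The plasmid is intended for recombinant production and purification of the heterotetrameric complex in yeast, in connection with structural and membrane-function studies of the endosomal Vps34 complex.
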