Features (pLannotate 1.2.2; 39 found; start..end, strand, type, name):
    137..186     +  misc_feature   bom (fragment): basis of mobility region from pBR322
    194..409     +  promoter       URA3 promoter: S. cerevisiae URA3
    410..1213    +  CDS            URA3: orotidine-5'-phosphate decarboxylase, required for uracil biosynthesis; S. cerevisiae URA3; yeast auxotrophic marker, counterselectable with 5-fluoroorotic acid (5-FOA)
   1292..1343    +  misc_feature   bom (fragment): basis of mobility region from pBR322
   1371..1799    -  rep_origin     f1 ori (sequence partly withheld): f1 bacteriophage origin of replication; arrow indicates direction of (+) strand synthesis
   1803..1958    -  CDS            lacZα (fragment): LacZα fragment of β-galactosidase; lacZ fragment
   1966..1984    +  promoter       T7 promoter: promoter for bacteriophage T7 RNA polymerase
   1993..2013    -  misc_feature   MCS (fragment): pBluescript multiple cloning site
   2033..2057    +  protein_bind   attB2: mutant version of attB; recombination site for the Gateway® BP reaction BP Clonase™
   2083..2270    -  terminator     ADH1 terminator: S. cerevisiae ADH1; transcription terminator for the S. cerevisiae alcohol dehydrogenase 1 (ADH1) gene
   2293..2463    -  CDS            ProtA: IgG-binding unit of Staphylococcus aureus protein A
   2467..2637    -  CDS            ProtA: IgG-binding unit of Staphylococcus aureus protein A
   2848..7209    -  CDS            VPS15: VPS15_YEAST - Also known as GRD8, VAC4, VPL19. Experimental evidence at protein level: Swiss-Prot protein existence level 1. Serine/threonine-protein kinase required for cytoplasm to vacuole transport (Cvt) and autophagy as a part of the autophagy- specific VPS34 PI3-kinase complex I. This complex is essential to recruit the ATG8-phosphatidylinositol conjugate and the ATG12-ATG5 conjugate to the pre-autophagosomal structure. Is also involved in endosome-to-Golgi retrograde transport as part of the VPS34 PI3-kinase complex II. This second complex is required for the endosome-to-Golgi retrieval
   7216..7410    -  promoter       GAP promoter (fragment): S. cerevisiae TDH3; promoter for glyceraldehyde-3-phosphate dehydrogenase
   7524..7641    -  protein_bind   UAS: upstream activating sequence mediating Gal4-dependent induction Gal4
   7984..10608   -  CDS            VPS34: VPS34_YEAST - Also known as END12, PEP15, VPL7, VPT29. Experimental evidence at protein level: Swiss-Prot protein existence level 1. Phosphatidylinositol 3-kinase required for cytoplasm to vacuole transport (Cvt) and autophagy as a part of the autophagy- specific VPS34 PI3-kinase complex I. This complex is essential to recruit the ATG8-phosphatidylinositol conjugate and the ATG12-ATG5 conjugate to the pre-autophagosomal structure. Also involved in endosome-to-Golgi retrograde transport as part of the VPS34 PI3-kinase complex II. This second complex is required for the endosome-to-Golgi retriev
  10610..10804   -  promoter       GAP promoter (fragment): S. cerevisiae TDH3; promoter for glyceraldehyde-3-phosphate dehydrogenase
  10918..11035   -  protein_bind   UAS: upstream activating sequence mediating Gal4-dependent induction Gal4
  11407..13077   -  CDS            VPS30: BECN1_YEAST - Also known as APG6, ATG6, VPT30. Experimental evidence at protein level: Swiss-Prot protein existence level 1. Required for cytoplasm to vacuole transport (Cvt), autophagy, nucleophagy, and mitophagy, as a part of the autophagy-specific VPS34 PI3-kinase complex I. This complex is essential to recruit the ATG8- phosphatidylinositol conjugate and the ATG12-ATG5 conjugate to the pre- autophagosomal structure. Also involved in endosome-to-Golgi retrograde transport as part of the VPS34 PI3-kinase complex II. This second complex is required for the endosome-to-Golgi retrieval of PEP1
  13261..13431   -  CDS            ProtA: IgG-binding unit of Staphylococcus aureus protein A
  13435..13605   -  CDS            ProtA: IgG-binding unit of Staphylococcus aureus protein A
  13673..13867   -  promoter       GAP promoter (fragment): S. cerevisiae TDH3; promoter for glyceraldehyde-3-phosphate dehydrogenase
  13981..14098   -  protein_bind   UAS: upstream activating sequence mediating Gal4-dependent induction Gal4
  14471..15787   -  CDS            VPS38: VPS38_YEAST - Also known as VPL17. Experimental evidence at protein level: Swiss-Prot protein existence level 1. Involved in endosome-to-Golgi retrograde transport as part of the VPS34 PI3-kinase complex II. This complex is required for the endosome-to-Golgi retrieval of PEP1 and KEX2, and the recruitment of VPS5 and VPS7, two components of the retromer complex, to endosomal membranes (probably through generating a specific pool of phosphatidylinositol 3-phosphate allowing the recruitment of the retromer complex proteins to the endosome). Mediates the interaction between VPS30 and the VPS34-VP
  15795..15989   -  promoter       GAP promoter (fragment): S. cerevisiae TDH3; promoter for glyceraldehyde-3-phosphate dehydrogenase
  16103..16220   -  protein_bind   UAS: upstream activating sequence mediating Gal4-dependent induction Gal4
  16300..16324   -  protein_bind   attB1: mutant version of attB; recombination site for the Gateway® BP reaction BP Clonase™
  16353..16374   -  misc_feature   MCS (fragment): pBluescript multiple cloning site
  16387..16405   -  promoter       T3 promoter: promoter for bacteriophage T3 RNA polymerase
  16448..16470   -  protein_bind   lac operator (fragment): The lac repressor binds to the lac operator to inhibit transcription in E. coli. This inhibition can be relieved by adding lactose or isopropyl-β-D-thiogalactopyranoside (IPTG). lac repressor encoded by lacI
  16474..16504   -  promoter       lac promoter: promoter for the E. coli lac operon
  16519..16540   -  protein_bind   CAP binding site: CAP binding activates transcription in the presence of cAMP. E. coli catabolite activator protein
  16553..16645   -  CDS            lacI (fragment): lac repressor; lacI; The lac repressor binds to the lac operator to inhibit transcription in E. coli. This inhibition can be relieved by adding lactose or isopropyl-β-D-thiogalactopyranoside (IPTG).
  16828..17416   -  rep_origin     ori: high-copy-number ColE1/pMB1/pBR322/pUC origin of replication
  17587..18447   -  CDS            AmpR: β-lactamase; bla; confers resistance to ampicillin, carbenicillin, and related antibiotics
  18448..18552   -  promoter       AmpR promoter: bla
  18579..19561   -  rep_origin     2μ ori: yeast 2μ plasmid origin of replication
  19742..19924   -  CDS            FLP (fragment): site-specific recombinase FLP is a site-specific recombinase from Saccharomyces cerevisiae. Recombination occurs at FRT sequences.
  19989..35      +  CDS            rop (fragment) (across the origin): Rop protein, which maintains plasmids at low copy number; rop
>Addgene plasmid #235751 | pYO391 | addgene full sequence | sequence record 490579 | Addgene NGS Result
TCGCGCGTTTCGGTGATGACGGTGAAAACCTCTGACACATGCAGCTCCCGGAGACGGTCACAGCTTGTCT
GTAAGCGGATGCCGGGAGCAGACAAGCCCGTCAGGGCGCGTCAGCGGGTGTTGGCGGGTGTCGGGGCTGG
CTTAACTATGCGGCATCAGAGCAGATTGTACTGAGAGTGCACCATACCACCTTTTCAATTCATCATTTTT
TTTTTATTCTTTTTTTTGATTTCGGTTTCCTTGAAATTTTTTTGATTCGGTAATCTCCGAACAGAAGGAA
GAACGAAGGAAGGAGCACAGACTTAGATTGGTATATATACGCATATGTAGTGTTGAAGAAACATGAAATT
GCCCAGTATTCTTAACCCAACTGCACAGAACAAAAACCTGCAGGAAACGAAGATAAATCATGTCGAAAGC
TACATATAAGGAACGTGCTGCTACTCATCCTAGTCCTGTTGCTGCCAAGCTATTTAATATCATGCACGAA
AAGCAAACAAACTTGTGTGCTTCATTGGATGTTCGTACCACCAAGGAATTACTGGAGTTAGTTGAAGCAT
TAGGTCCCAAAATTTGTTTACTAAAAACACATGTGGATATCTTGACTGATTTTTCCATGGAGGGCACAGT
TAAGCCGCTAAAGGCATTATCCGCCAAGTACAATTTTTTACTCTTCGAAGACAGAAAATTTGCTGACATT
GGTAATACAGTCAAATTGCAGTACTCTGCGGGTGTATACAGAATAGCAGAATGGGCAGACATTACGAATG
CACACGGTGTGGTGGGCCCAGGTATTGTTAGCGGTTTGAAGCAGGCGGCAGAAGAAGTAACAAAGGAACC
TAGAGGCCTTTTGATGTTAGCAGAATTGTCATGCAAGGGCTCCCTATCTACTGGAGAATATACTAAGGGT
ACTGTTGACATTGCGAAGAGCGACAAAGATTTTGTTATCGGCTTTATTGCTCAAAGAGACATGGGTGGAA
GAGATGAAGGTTACGATTGGTTGATTATGACACCCGGTGTGGGTTTAGATGACAAGGGAGACGCATTGGG
TCAACAGTATAGAACCGTGGATGATGTGGTCTCTACAGGATCTGACATTATTATTGTTGGAAGAGGACTA
TTTGCAAAGGGAAGGGATGCTAAGGTAGAGGGTGAACGTTACAGAAAAGCAGGCTGGGAAGCATATTTGA
GAAGATGCGGCCAGCAAAACTAAAAAACTGTATTATAAGTAAATGCATGTATACTAAACTCACAAATTAG
AGCTTCAATTTAATTATATCAGTTATTACCCTATGCGGTGTGAAATACCGCACAGATGCGTAAGGAGAAA
ATACCGCATCAGGAAATTGTAAGCGTTAATATTTTGTTAAAATTCGCGTTAAATTTTTGTTAAATCAGCT
CATTTTTTAACCAATAGGCCGAAATCGGCAAAATCCCTTATAAATCAAAAGAATAGACCGAGATAGGGT
[37 nt withheld, positions 1470-1506]
AAAGAACGTGGACTCCAACGTCAAAGG
[49 nt withheld, positions 1534-1582]
T
[91 nt withheld, positions 1584-1674]
G
[124 nt withheld, positions 1676-1799]
CCATTCGCCATTCAGGCTGCGCAACTGTTGGGAAGGGCGATCGGTGCGGGCCTCTTCGCTATTACGCCAG
CTGGCGAAAGGGGGATGTGCTGCAAGGCGATTAAGTTGGGTAACGCCAGGGTTTTCCCAGTCACGACGTT
GTAAAACGACGGCCAGTGAGCGCGCGTAATACGACTCACTATAGGGCGAATTGGGTACCGGGCCCCCCCT
CGAGTACTTCTCGACAAGCTATCACCACTTTGTACAAGAAAGCTGGGTCTAGATATCTCGAGTGCGGCCG
CTGCCGGTAGAGGTGTGGTCAATAAGAGCGACCTCATGCTATACCTGAGAAAGCAACCTGACCTACAGGA
AAGAGTTACTCAAGAATAAGAATTTTCGTTTTAAAACCTAAGAGTCACTTTAAAATTTGTATACACTTAT
TTTTTTTATAACTTATTTAATAATAAAAATCATAAATCATAAGAAATTCGCGAGCTCACGAATTCGCGTC
TACTTTCGGCGCCTGAGCATCATTTAGCTTTTTAGCTTCTGCTAAAAGGTTAGCGCTTTGGCTTGGGTCA
TCTTTTAAACTTTGGATGAAGGCGTTTCGTTGTTCTTCGTTTAAGTTAGGTAAATGTAAGATCTCATAGA
ACGCGTTTTGTTGTTCTTTGTTGAATTTGTTGTCTACTTTCGGCGCCTGAGCATCATTTAGCTTTTTAGC
TTCTGCTAAAAGGTTAGCGCTTTGGCTTGGGTCATCTTTTAAACTTTGGATGAAGGCGTTTCGTTGTTCT
TCGTTTAAGTTAGGTAAATGTAAGATCTCATAGAACGCGTTTTGTTGTTCTTTGTTGAATTTGTTGTCTA
CGGCTTCATCGTGGGCGCCCTGGAAGTACAGGTTCTCGCTAGCACCCGCCCCTGCTCCGGATCTAGCTTC
GTCGTGTTGAGCCAAAGCAGCAGTCTTCAATTCACCCTCGAGTAACTCACCTTGGAAGTACAAGTTTTCA
GAAGCAGTGGTCTTCAACTCGCCTTGAAAGTACAAATTTTCAGAGGCAGTAGTTGGTCTAGAGGATCCTT
GGAAGATTCCAATAAGCCCTGAGTTATCACAAGCAACCAGCAAAGGTGTCTCATCAACTTCACATGTAGA
TATAGAATTTATAATATCATGATGATATAGAGAATCATCTACTGAATGAGTGCTAGTACGTTTCATTTTT
CTCAATAACATTGTGAGATTTGCCGTAACTTGTGTAGGAATAAAAACGTCACTGAATCTTGAAGGACTTA
TTACTGCTTTAGAAGAAGAAAGCTCATTTAGGCTAAACATAACAATGGAACTTGTTGCTTCATCGGTAAG
AAGAATTTTATCATTAGATACTGAGATAGTGCTTAGTGCGTTTAAAGACCTGATTCCACAAAAATTTAAT
TCTTCTAAGCCTTTCTCAATTGGTAAAAAGTGCTCCATAGATGGCTGTTCATCAGAATTTATGAAAGCAT
ACTGACAATGCCCCTTAACAAAATTCCATATTGTTAGAAATGTTTTTGAACTACCTCCTACAACAATTAC
AGAATTCTTTCCATAAAACTGACAAACCTCCACATGCGTGATTGGTGCGTGGTCCCCAAAGGACCAACTC
CTTATCAGCACGTTGAAACGGATATCCCATATATCAATAATACCTCTAGTCGTCCCCAAAATTAGGACAC
AACACTCTTCATCGATACAGATGCTTGAAACGGCACCATGCCTTGGAGAATTCTCTATAATTTGTAACCT
CTCCAGGGTTCTAATATCAAATATAATAACCCTTGACAAATTCGTCAATGCTACTAGTAGAGATTTTTCC
TCATTCACAAATGCTCTCATTCTCACTGCGTATTCATTTTTACCAAAATTCTTCAAGTTAATTTTCCTGA
TGCATTCGCAATTCAAAAATTTGACTTCACTTTCTTGTTGGTAATGATTAACCTTTAATACAATTATTTG
TCCATCTTTACTGGAAACGGCAAACGCGTCAAAGTTAGGAATCATGGTTATCTGAGTTACGGTAGAGGAG
CAGTCATAAGTTAAAGAAGAAGAGTAAACCTCGCCCACGATAATCTCTTTCAGGTTCCAAATCTTGATTA
CACCTTGATCTGAACCTGTTATTAAATAGGGTGTTTCTCCTGGAGAAACAGCAGAAGACGTAATAGAATT
GGGTTCGTTTTCCATCAAAGTAGCTATCAACTTGCCCCTCAAATTACCCATGTTTGGACTCCGTACAATC
TCTTGAATAGGCCCAAACTCCTTATAATCTCTCAGAGGAGGTAAAATTTTGAAAGTCGATAGGAATTTTT
CTATGCTTTCAACGTCGCCTTCATAGCTGTTGCTGACGACTACCTTCCTTTCTGGTTTAACATTTGCATT
ATCTTTCAAGCCATGATTTGGAGAATGCATGTGATAGGACGTTGGTTCTAACTGAACAAAAACGTTCTTC
AAATTAGAAGTAGTAGTGGCAATGGACTTATTTTTGAATATTAGTGATCCATTTATGTCCATGACGGTAG
ATAGCTGTTTGCTACCGTTAATATTTAGCTTATTGCTATCTTTCTCACTTTCATCATATTTATATATCTG
TTGGTTCTCTAAGTTAGAATCTTGTCCCTCACTTGTCGACTCTTCAGCAAACTCTACATCAAAGAAAATG
TTTCTTGGCATAATATTCGTAAGGTTTAGGTTAGGTGGTGAGTTCTGTACTAATGGACGGTAATTACTAT
TATTATATGGAAAATCAGGGTTCGCTGCCATAACTCTCGCTGTCCTTATTACATAACCCCTCAAAGCCAC
AATTTTCCAAATATCTTTTTCTGTTAGCCCAATAATGTGGAACTTATCAATCCAATTTCTGTCTTCAGCA
GTTAAGGGAATTTCCTTGTTGTCATGTGAATAGACGGTGGATGATGTTTTAATACCCTTCAGCGAGGAAC
TTGATTTCGTATCTCTTTTATTAAATCCATAATTTTTACTTGAGTAATTTTTTGTTATAAATTCGATTCT
ATTATTTCCGAATGAATCTACATGATTTGTGATGATTTTTTTCCAAAATAAAGATTTTGACGCTCTAACA
GACCAACTACACAATAGATTGTAAACCGATCTTGACACTGGTTGCTTGCAACAGCTTATCATTGATTTGA
AGTTGAACTCAACGTCAAATTCGAAGAAAGGCCTTATTATTGGATAGAGAATGCAGTACACTTCGGCTTT
TGATAACTTATTAATAATTTCTATAATTATCATCAAAGTAAACTGTCTTATCCAATTATTAGGATGCAAC
AACAAGGGAGATGTTGTTTTTGATATATCAATATAATATTTTTTCCTAATCAACCCAGTCTTGAACAAAG
ATTTTAAGCTTTGTAAAACACTGATCACTACTAATTCTTCCGAATCAGTGATGGTCTGGATTAACAATGG
TAAAATATACTGTTCTAATGTAACGGTACCCAAAAGAATTGATATTCCGGATATTGTTTGAATTAAGGAA
ACTCGCAATGCTGGGTCCTTATCATTAAGGTAGGTTATTAAATGACTCAGTATAATATCGTTTGTTCTTT
CCCTACCAAAAAATTTACAAAGTGGAAGAATGTTTTGCAAAAGTGCCATCTTTACATAAGTATCATTATC
TGTTAAAAAAGAGACAGTTAAATCTTCGACACTTTGGATCAATTTTGCTGAATACTTGGTACTGCTTTCC
ATGATTTCCGTGTTGTTATCCATTGAGTTATCATTGCAGTGCTGAGCAAATGTAAATTCTTGAAATCTAT
TAATGATAATGGCCAAGTCGCTCAAACAATTAGCAAACACAATCCTTAAATAATTGGTATTCTGCCTATT
GGAAATAAGTAATCTTTTCAGTCTCGGAAGTAAGTAGTCCACAAATATATTCTCGTTCAATTGATTCAAT
TTTCTTACAGAGGTGAGTACCTGGATTAATGTTAACAAAGATAGGGCCTGGACGTCCTGGTCACTATCTT
CAAAACAACATACGAAATAAGGTACGACTCGATCAATTTTATTTTCATCAGAAACGAATTGTGCAAATAC
TGCTAATAGTTCTAAATTTTTAAGTTTCGTAGCAGTCGAAACAATACTTCTTATACTATGAGACAAATAA
GAGATAAAGAGTAAGGCACATTCCTCTTTAACTGATTTTATCTTTTCGGATACTTTGGTAAACTGCTGTA
AGACTAAATGGTAATTTTGGGGGAAATATAAGTTTGTGTTTAAAAACCGACTAATTTCTATCTCTATTTT
GTAAGATTCCAAAATTGGGGGGTCTGAACCAATCTCACCCCCGTCTTTTATTAAAGGAAAGTCCAAACAA
TGACATATTTGGGAAAAATCTCTGTATATTTTTTCCGTAGTTTCATCTAAAAGTTTTACATTGTCTTCCA
AGGTACTATTGGTGCAAGTGTTATCTGATATCGGTGTGCTTGTTGTCATAGTAACCAAATTTCTGAAATA
ATCATAAATGAAAGTGTAGAAATAATCGGGGAAGAAAATGCCACGATATTTATTCAGTAGTTCATCACAT
GAAAGTCTTTTGGATGGATCTAGTTGAATCATGTCTAGAACCAAGTTCCTTAAATCGGTAGAATTCATTT
CCTCCATGAGAAATTCCCTGTTTACGTCATATGAATTACTTTTATATTTGAATAGCTGTGATAAGTTGAA
GATGGGTCTTCCTTCAGCAAATATTTCTGCAATAACACATCCAAGACTAAATATGTCCATTTCTTTAGTT
AGCCTACCATTGTTAGATTTTCCATCTTGGTAAAGTTTAGAGTTAAACCTCTCCGGGGCTAGATAACAGG
TTCTTCTCTTCGAGGTGTCGAAGTAGAATAAAAATTCACCTGGATTATCTTCAGGCAAATATACGGGTTT
GATAAATGCAGCAAAATCTGTCAATATACACCAATTCCAACTTGTTACTAGGATATTTTCTGTCTTTATA
TCACCATGGACAATATTCAGATTATGAATGTCCTTTAATGCATTTAACAACTGGAAAGCAATGAATTTCA
GTTCAATGTCTTGTAAGTAAGGTCTCAAACTCAATCTGTCATATAAATTATTTTTTAAGTGCTGCCGTAT
CATGTAGCCGGCTCTATTTGTCTCGATCAATTTACTGTAGTTTAAAACGTGCGGTAGTTGTCCCAACTTA
AACGATTGAGCCCTTATACGTTGGAGAAAAGGTCGTAAGCTATATTGGTCTTTTGGTTTAATAAACACTT
TGATAACAATTTCGCCGTTAGGGTCCAGTGCCTTGCATGTTTTTAAGAATCTTGATGAGTTTAACTGTGA
AACGTAGTGTACTTCCTCTAAGACATCGATATATGAAAAAATGGCTATGGAAGGTGATGCTTGGACCACT
AGTGATAATTGTGCCCCCATCTCGAGGTTTATTTATGTGTGTTTATTCGAAACTAAGTTCTTGGTGTTTT
AAAACTAAAAAAAAGACTAACTATAAAAGTAGAATTCAAGAAGTTTAAGAAATAGATTTACAGAATTACA
ATCAATACCTACCGTCTTTATATACTTATTAGTCAAGTAGGGGAATAATTTCAGGGAACTGGTTTAAACC
TTTTTTTTCAGTCGAGATATCTGGTTGTTAATTTGATTCGTTCATTTGAGGTTTGTGGGGCCAGGTTACT
GCCAATTTTCCTCTTCATAACCATAAAAGCTAGTATTGTAGAATCTTTATTGTTCGGAGCAGTGCGGCGC
GAGGCACATCTGCGTTTCAGGAACGCGACCGGTGAAGACGAGGACGCACGGAGGAGAGTCTTCCTTCGGA
GGGCTGTCACCCGCTCGGCGGCTTCTAATCCGTACGCATGCTTTTTTTGGATCTTTGCAAAGATCCCCCG
GGCGCCAGATCGATCTTCGAGGGGAATTCTCTTAGGATTCGATTCACATTCATCTTTTTTTAGCTACTAA
TAGGATAAATTATAGGAATTTATAACAAATTGAAATATGGCAGGCAGCAAAATTAAAATTGTCTTAGTTT
TTTAGTGTATAGAAGTGAATAGCTATATAAAGTATGTGTAAAGTTGGTAACGGAACGAAAAATAGAAAAG
GATATTACATGGGAAAACATGTTGTTTACGGAGAAATGAAAAGTATATTGTATTTTGTACGAGCTAAAAG
TACAGTGGGAACAAAGTCGACTTAGGTCCGCCAGTATTGTGCCAGATTATGTAAATGATCAATCACGATA
GGCAGCAAAGCATTTACACTATCATTGATTAGATTCTGAAAATGCACTGTGGCATCTTCTTCGGACATAT
TCAAATTAAATCTCTCTCTTACACGTAATATAGCACCATTGGGATCTATTCTGATATCAGGTATGTTCGA
CGTCTTCATTAATTCAAACAGGTTTAAGATTAAGCCTGCATTCCTTCTTAAAATCGAATATGCCACAAAA
CAGTAGCTGCGAAATTTATCATAATTTGATGATTCTGCACCCCCAAACGCCTCTATAATTTGAGGGGGCA
ATTTCATTAATGGCGGAAAAGGTTTGGGGTCCTGACCCAAGATATAACCAAAGTCTGCGTGAAAAAAGTG
CCCATCTGGTGTGACTAGTAAGTTGTCTAAGTGCCTATCGCCGACACCTAAGATGTATGTAATAACACAA
TAGCCAGCACAAGATTTGACAAAATTATCTAAAACCCAGCCCTGTACGCCTAATGTCGCGTTCTCATCAG
GATAGTGGAGTTTAAGGTAGCCAAGAATACCGTGATATTTGCTTAGTATGCTAGCTAATGTGTCATTAGG
GATAAATTCAATGGCACCTTCTTGTGGTCCTGTTGCCAAAATTTTGTATGGTGTCAATTTCAAGTCCACG
TTTTCGTTTTTTAATAACTCATTCATTAAACTTATGATCTGTACTACCAGTTGATCTTGTCTCAAATCAT
CGCCAACCTTAAACATTAAGTGATATGGTTGGTTTAAGGTCGTTTTGAATGTTATTTTTAGTGGCGATAA
GGAGCTTTTAAATACCTTCGAAGTTTCAGGACAAACGTCGCATATCAACACATCAGGGTCTAGTGGTAAA
GCAATTGGTCGTACTTTGACAAGAGGCCTGACTTTCGTCTCCAATAAATGCACTAGTAATTCCATCTTTT
TGGCTGTAGTATCTTTCAGCCTCTTAATTGTTTCACAACATTCCCTGAGCACATTTATTAGCCTGACTTG
ATCGTTCAGTATATTCCGAGATTTTTTATCCAGTCTACTCCAAAAGGAACTTAAAATCTGGTCTAAATAT
GGCTTGTCCTCAGACTCGGACTTTAAATACCAATAGAAGAAACTTCCTAACCTTGGGTTGACCAGTGCTC
TCCTAATCAAAAACTCAGCCAAGGGAGAAATGACGATTGGTAGCGATTCTGTCCCGGAAGTTTCCGATTC
ACTCGAGATGGACTTTAATAATTTTTGGTTGGCATGCGATGTAGATAGTAACATAGAATCACCCGAAAGC
TTTTGCGAAGATACGGCATCCACAATAGTGAATTCACTGTTAGATTTGTCGGAAAAAGTGGACAGGTTCT
CAAAACAGACAGCTTCTACCAACTGTAATAAGTACAATTCCAGCTCCTTGTCTGATGCCTTCTTCAGCCT
ATTTACGGCGTACGATCTCACTGAAAGGTTTTTAAAAGTTGAGCCTAATAGTTCTAATGCGTCGTCTATA
TCAATTTCTGCCCATGAGTCCATTAGTTCTAAAACCTCTACTCTTTCCGATTCTTCTCTCAAATTTGTAC
TCTGTAATAACTTTGTAAGAGCTTTTTTATTGTTCATCAAATAATACCTATATTTCCATATTGAACCCTT
TTCATGTGCTGTTAATTTAGTGCCAGGGGGGTAGTTGATGATTTTATTCAAGTAGTCCCTCTTTTTAATG
TCCGGCTTCACTTGCTTGTCCAAGTTTGCATTTTTAGATGCTCTTTCCAATCTCCTATACTTTTCCTCTA
TTGGATCATTGTTTGGTTGGTCAGGATCGTAAAACTTCAATGTGGAGTGATATTTGTCCCCCAAAGAAAT
TTTGATTTGAGGGTCATTCCTATTCGGTTCTCGTAAGCCTGTGCTTAGTCCAGGATTGTTCTTCAAAGTT
GGAATATTCATTTGAGTATTCATAATTTCCCTTTCGATGAACACAACAGGAAGCTCTAACATTGGAAATT
CTAAGTTTAAGACAAAGGTGCCCTGAGGCCAAGTCCTATTTTCTCGTTGTTTCCTTAATTTGCTTATAGT
GATTTCGTCAAGCCAAGGGAGTCTCGTGAATTCACCCTGAAAATATTTATTCAAATTTTCTTGATCTTTG
TTATCAGTGACCACTTCACAGTGGTCAATCACATCATAACGAAATTTTAAGGATTCAAACCCTCTTTTTA
AAGTACAGTCTTTTAAGTTAAAGATGCTCGTTTCTAGATTGAAAAAGGGAATTTGCTTGGAACCATTGTA
TTCCCATAAAATAATGCGTAAATGACTGCTAAAGGTAAGCTGTTTGATACGTATGGGCAAAGTCAACCAA
TAATCCCAGGTTCTAGAGTTTCTGAAAGGAATATACGGCGTGTATATCGGAAGAGTTAAATTTCTGTTTC
TCTCTTTATCAAATACCTGTAAGGACACAATTAGATCACTAGAAGGGAATACATTTGACCCTATCAGCAT
TAATTCAGGGTTCAGGATTTTTTGAGATGGCTTCAACAGTGGCTTATGTCCTTCCAATGACTTGATTTTC
ACTTTCAGGGGAACATCCAGATCTTGTGAGACACAGAATGTGATGTTGTTCAGAGCCATGGTTTATTTAT
GTGTGTTTATTCGAAACTAAGTTCTTGGTGTTTTAAAACTAAAAAAAAGACTAACTATAAAAGTAGAATT
CAAGAAGTTTAAGAAATAGATTTACAGAATTACAATCAATACCTACCGTCTTTATATACTTATTAGTCAA
GTAGGGGAATAATTTCAGGGAACTGGTTTAAACCTTTTTTTTCAGTCGAGATATCTGGTTGTTAATTTGA
TTCGTTCATTTGAGGTTTGTGGGGCCAGGTTACTGCCAATTTTCCTCTTCATAACCATAAAAGCTAGTAT
TGTAGAATCTTTATTGTTCGGAGCAGTGCGGCGCGAGGCACATCTGCGTTTCAGGAACGCGACCGGTGAA
GACGAGGACGCACGGAGGAGAGTCTTCCTTCGGAGGGCTGTCACCCGCTCGGCGGCTTCTAATCCGTACG
CATGCTTTTTTTGGATCTTTGCAAAGATCCGGCCGGCCGGTCCGGGGCCGCCAGATCGATCTTCGAGGGG
AATTCTCTTAGGATTCGATTCACATTCATCTTTTTTTAGCTACTAATAGGATAAATTATAGGAATTTATA
ACAAATTGAAATATGGCAGGCAGCAAAATTAAAATTGTCTTAGTTTTTTAGTGTATAGAAGTGAATAGCT
ATATAAAGTATGTGTAAAGTTGGTAACGGAACGAAAAATAGAAAAGGATATTACATGGGAAAACATGTTG
TTTACGGAGAAATGAAAAGTATATTGTATTTTGTACGAGCTAAAAGTACAGTGGGAACAAAGTCGACTTA
AGCTTGGGTTAGGATCCGTTTCCGCTGATGGTCTTATCATTGTGATTCACTGTAGGGCTTAAGGTAATTG
ACTTGGATAGTAAATTGGAAGAAAACGCTAACAACCACTTTACATTGGTTAATAAAAATTTCATAGCCGT
TGTCCATTCAAGGTTGGGACTGCTACCATGCAATTTGACGGATAATCCATTAATCTTGTCCTTATTCATG
ATATAGGGTAGCTCGAGAATGGAAGTACTATTTTCAACGTCATTTGCGTTATTCATTGAAGATTCATCTT
GGCTTGTTGCGAGTGTTTGAGATGAATATGATGACGCTATCGTAGAAAGCTGCCGAGTGATTTCGCTTAT
TATTTCTAATGTTGTTTCTAATGATTTATCAAACTTCGTTTCCTTGCGGAAGATTCTCCCCAAATTGAAA
TTCTCATCATAGTAGACAGGCAGAATCAACCAATCACCGGGAGCGTTCGTAGTGGAATTATTATATTCGA
CACTGTTAACCATTCTTTTCTTGATTTTGGAAAATGAACCCATCGGTTGTAATTCGTAGTCCACTAAATT
TATCTTCAGGTTTTTGTTTATGGTAGCCAGTAAAAGAATCAATTGGCCCAGTGCTGCATTGATTTCCTTC
CAAGGAACCACTGATTCTGGTATACTGCCTAATCTCAATCCATTTATAGTGGCAAAGGGGCCGCTATGTG
AGATTTTGAATGTAGCATTGAAAATATTGATTTTCCTCAATTTGTCTAATTGATTCAAGGATAATTCGTA
TTGCAGTTTTAATGACTGTAAATTTTTGTTGAATTGAATGTTATTTAAATCCATTAAATTCTGATCACTC
AGTTTTTGGAGTTTCTCATTTTCCAGTTGAACTTTCTTTTCTTGTAAACGAACTAGTTCTCCATCTAAGT
CATCATCTGTCATTTCCAAACGTAATAATTGATCCAAGAGTCTTTCCTCTTCCTTTTTCAAATTTTCTTT
TTCCGAAAGATTATGGGAATACTGCTTTTCTTTATTGCTTTCTGATATTTCTTTGTTTTGACTCTCTAAC
TTCGATAAAAATTGAGCGTAAGTATCTCTCTCTTTTATTGCATCATCATACTCACTCTTTAGTCTGTTTA
TCAAGATGTTACAGCAGTCCTGACAGATAGGAAAGTCTATGTTTGTTTGAGAAGATAGAATGTTAAATAC
ATTAGTCATTGCGTTGACTTGTGTGGACAAAGTCTTGGAATTCAATTGTATTTGTTGGTTTTCGTCTTCA
TCCGTAGCTTCTTGTTCCTCTTCGTCATGATCTCGAAAGGTACTGGTTCCATCGGAAGTATCACTATTAG
CTTTTTTATTATCATTTCCGTTGGCATTTCCATAACGCTGGTCCTCTCTGCTATTACTCGTAATATTAGC
ATTATCATCATCATCGTGATTAAGAAAAACAAACGAATCAGTGATCAATTTGTCATCTATTAAATTCAAG
TCTTTTATGTTCTGAATCTCCCCTAATCGCCTCAGCCTCTCCTTCGGTATTTGAGGCCCACAATTATCTG
CGGCTTCGATGCCCTTGTTGCTGATGACATTTTCATTCGTTGCAGTGATAATTGAATTATTTGAAAGTAG
CAAATTTCTTTGGGTTAAACTAAGACCTTCTAAAGATGGGTCCAGTTGCAGCGGCAGGTGACATGTTTGG
CACTTCATGCCCATGGCTTCGTCGTGTTGAGCCAAAGCAGCAGTCTTCAATTCACCCTCGAGTAACTCAC
CTTGGAAGTACAAGTTTTCAGAAGCAGTGGTCTTCAACTCGCCTTGAAAGTACAAATTTTCAGAGGCAGT
AGTTGGTCTAGAAGATCCGCCTCCCTGGAAATACAGGTTTTCCGCGTCTACTTTCGGCGCCTGAGCATCA
TTTAGCTTTTTAGCTTCTGCTAAAAGGTTAGCGCTTTGGCTTGGGTCATCTTTTAAACTTTGGATGAAGG
CGTTTCGTTGTTCTTCGTTTAAGTTAGGTAAATGTAAGATCTCATAGAACGCGTTTTGTTGTTCTTTGTT
GAATTTGTTGTCTACTTTCGGCGCCTGAGCATCATTTAGCTTTTTAGCTTCTGCTAAAAGGTTAGCGCTT
TGGCTTGGGTCATCTTTTAAACTTTGGATGAAGGCGTTTCGTTGTTCTTCGTTTAAGTTAGGTAAATGTA
AGATCTCATAGAACGCGTTTTGTTGTTCTTTGTTGAATTTGTTGTCTACGGCTTCATCGTGGGCGCCCTG
GAAGTACAGGTTCTCGCTAGCACCCGCCCCTGCTCCCATCATGGTTTATTTATGTGTGTTTATTCGAAAC
TAAGTTCTTGGTGTTTTAAAACTAAAAAAAAGACTAACTATAAAAGTAGAATTCAAGAAGTTTAAGAAAT
AGATTTACAGAATTACAATCAATACCTACCGTCTTTATATACTTATTAGTCAAGTAGGGGAATAATTTCA
GGGAACTGGTTTAAACCTTTTTTTTCAGTCGAGATATCTGGTTGTTAATTTGATTCGTTCATTTGAGGTT
TGTGGGGCCAGGTTACTGCCAATTTTCCTCTTCATAACCATAAAAGCTAGTATTGTAGAATCTTTATTGT
TCGGAGCAGTGCGGCGCGAGGCACATCTGCGTTTCAGGAACGCGACCGGTGAAGACGAGGACGCACGGAG
GAGAGTCTTCCTTCGGAGGGCTGTCACCCGCTCGGCGGCTTCTAATCCGTACGCATGCTTTTTTTGGATC
TTTGCAAAGATCCGCGGCCCTTAATTAAGGGCCGCCAGATCGATCTTCGAGGGGAATTCTCTTAGGATTC
GATTCACATTCATCTTTTTTTAGCTACTAATAGGATAAATTATAGGAATTTATAACAAATTGAAATATGG
CAGGCAGCAAAATTAAAATTGTCTTAGTTTTTTAGTGTATAGAAGTGAATAGCTATATAAAGTATGTGTA
AAGTTGGTAACGGAACGAAAAATAGAAAAGGATATTACATGGGAAAACATGTTGTTTACGGAGAAATGAA
AAGTATATTGTATTTTGTACGAGCTAAAAGTACAGTGGGAACAAAGTCGACTTAAGCTTGGGTTAGGATC
CTGTTGGACGGTAATTCTCCAGAATCTGTTTAAATTGCAATATATCAGCATTAAAATAATGTATGGCTTT
AATCAGCTTTGCTTGATGCTTAGAAATCATTTGATCAGTGAAATACAACGGATATTGACTGTCGATCACT
GATGTACTACCATAATACATTAGTCTATAGGGTAAAGGAGCCTTGAAAATTTGGATGGCTGTCAAATGGA
GAAATAAAAGGTAATAACCCAACTGGCTGTTTACATATTCTCTGTGCTTTGTGGATTCGCCGGCTTGTCT
AAGTAATATCTCTATATTCAAAGGTTTTAGCTTGAGCCTATTAATAACATCATTTACGCTAGAAGGTTTT
TCAAAGTAAATATAGCCTCTATCTGAATTAAATAAATCCGTTGAATGGAAGATCCCTATCAGCTGATACA
GTTTCTTAAACCTCAGTTGGTCCAACCTATCTTTTATTTGCACAAATCTAGAATATATGCTTCCATAGTC
ATCATTTATAGACTCGTCCTGCGACATCAGAGACAGTTCTGTTTTAGAATGGTTGATAGTATCATTACTC
TCGAGTTGCGCCATTTCTATATTTTTCTTGCTTTTTTTCCTTTGTAGGACTTCCTTTTCTAGCGTTTCTA
TGGACTTCTGTACTGTTCTCATATACCAATGATTTTGATTCTTGAGTGACAAAAAGTCATCTTCTATTTT
GCTGGAAATTTCATTGATTTCCTCATGGACTTGGGAAGAATACTCCAATAGTTTGTTTAATTTTAGTAAA
GAGCTATATGCCAATGAAAATTTGATCTTGACTTGACTTATATTCCTTTTGTGAGAACTAACAAGGCCCT
TTAGTGGCTTAATTTTTTCTGCAGCCAATGTGTAGGATCCATCTATTAAATCAAGTACTGGTGCGTTGGT
GCCTGTAATTAGAACTGTGTCTTCATTTATGGGTTGTAACTTGTTAAGATCTATCGTGTAGGTACATAAA
ACGCACCATTTATCGTCAATGATACCATTTTTATCTGAACTTATGGTACACAAAATATCACTCGGAACTA
GTCCTACCAATTTTAGGACAATCATAGTAGATGCACCAGTTAGTTTTGGTAATTCCTGAAAAGAGAGTTT
ACGCAAAGAACCTGATTGTACCTCGCTCACATAAAGCAGCTCCCCTCTTATGGATTCCAAGATAAAGAAA
CATGGTATAAATCCATCACCATATTCCTTGATCAATTTGGAGTCACCATTAGCTCTAAAGAGACTTATAT
TGTGAAAGCAAATCATACGAAGGTGTCTCTGTCTTCGACTGAGTAAGAACCGTTTCATGCCCATGGTTTA
TTTATGTGTGTTTATTCGAAACTAAGTTCTTGGTGTTTTAAAACTAAAAAAAAGACTAACTATAAAAGTA
GAATTCAAGAAGTTTAAGAAATAGATTTACAGAATTACAATCAATACCTACCGTCTTTATATACTTATTA
GTCAAGTAGGGGAATAATTTCAGGGAACTGGTTTAAACCTTTTTTTTCAGTCGAGATATCTGGTTGTTAA
TTTGATTCGTTCATTTGAGGTTTGTGGGGCCAGGTTACTGCCAATTTTCCTCTTCATAACCATAAAAGCT
AGTATTGTAGAATCTTTATTGTTCGGAGCAGTGCGGCGCGAGGCACATCTGCGTTTCAGGAACGCGACCG
GTGAAGACGAGGACGCACGGAGGAGAGTCTTCCTTCGGAGGGCTGTCACCCGCTCGGCGGCTTCTAATCC
GTACGCATGCTTTTTTTGGATCTTTGCAAAGATCCGCGGCCCGGCGCGCCTGCAGGACCTGGTGGCCTAT
ATGGCCAAAGAGCCTGCTTTTTTGTACAAACTTGTGATGATCCGCGCCCGATGGTGGGACGGGGGCCGCC
ACCGCGGTGGAGCTCCAGCTTTTGTTCCCTTTAGTGAGGGTTAATTGCGCGCTTGGCGTAATCATGGTCA
TAGCTGTTTCCTGTGTGAAATTGTTATCCGCTCACAATTCCACACAACATACGAGCCGGAAGCATAAAGT
GTAAAGCCTGGGGTGCCTAATGAGTGAGCTAACTCACATTAATTGCGTTGCGCTCACTGCCCGCTTTCCA
GTCGGGAAACCTGTCGTGCCAGCTGCATTAATGAATCGGCCAACGCGCGGGGAGAGGCGGTTTGCGTATT
GGGCGCTCTTCCGCTTCCTCGCTCACTGACTCGCTGCGCTCGGTCGTTCGGCTGCGGCGAGCGGTATCAG
CTCACTCAAAGGCGGTAATACGGTTATCCACAGAATCAGGGGATAACGCAGGAAAGAACATGTGAGCAAA
AGGCCAGCAAAAGGCCAGGAACCGTAAAAAGGCCGCGTTGCTGGCGTTTTTCCATAGGCTCCGCCCCCCT
GACGAGCATCACAAAAATCGACGCTCAAGTCAGAGGTGGCGAAACCCGACAGGACTATAAAGATACCAGG
CGTTTCCCCCTGGAAGCTCCCTCGTGCGCTCTCCTGTTCCGACCCTGCCGCTTACCGGATACCTGTCCGC
CTTTCTCCCTTCGGGAAGCGTGGCGCTTTCTCATAGCTCACGCTGTAGGTATCTCAGTTCGGTGTAGGTC
GTTCGCTCCAAGCTGGGCTGTGTGCACGAACCCCCCGTTCAGCCCGACCGCTGCGCCTTATCCGGTAACT
ATCGTCTTGAGTCCAACCCGGTAAGACACGACTTATCGCCACTGGCAGCAGCCACTGGTAACAGGATTAG
CAGAGCGAGGTATGTAGGCGGTGCTACAGAGTTCTTGAAGTGGTGGCCTAACTACGGCTACACTAGAAGA
ACAGTATTTGGTATCTGCGCTCTGCTGAAGCCAGTTACCTTCGGAAAAAGAGTTGGTAGCTCTTGATCCG
GCAAACAAACCACCGCTGGTAGCGGTGGTTTTTTTGTTTGCAAGCAGCAGATTACGCGCAGAAAAAAAGG
ATCTCAAGAAGATCCTTTGATCTTTTCTACGGGGTCTGACGCTCAGTGGAACGAAAACTCACGTTAAGGG
ATTTTGGTCATGAGATTATCAAAAAGGATCTTCACCTAGATCCTTTTAAATTAAAAATGAAGTTTTAAAT
CAATCTAAAGTATATATGAGTAAACTTGGTCTGACAGTTACCAATGCTTAATCAGTGAGGCACCTATCTC
AGCGATCTGTCTATTTCGTTCATCCATAGTTGCCTGACTCCCCGTCGTGTAGATAACTACGATACGGGAG
GGCTTACCATCTGGCCCCAGTGCTGCAATGATACCGCGAGACCCACGCTCACCGGCTCCAGATTTATCAG
CAATAAACCAGCCAGCCGGAAGGGCCGAGCGCAGAAGTGGTCCTGCAACTTTATCCGCCTCCATCCAGTC
TATTAATTGTTGCCGGGAAGCTAGAGTAAGTAGTTCGCCAGTTAATAGTTTGCGCAACGTTGTTGCCATT
GCTACAGGCATCGTGGTGTCACGCTCGTCGTTTGGTATGGCTTCATTCAGCTCCGGTTCCCAACGATCAA
GGCGAGTTACATGATCCCCCATGTTGTGCAAAAAAGCGGTTAGCTCCTTCGGTCCTCCGATCGTTGTCAG
AAGTAAGTTGGCCGCAGTGTTATCACTCATGGTTATGGCAGCACTGCATAATTCTCTTACTGTCATGCCA
TCCGTAAGATGCTTTTCTGTGACTGGTGAGTACTCAACCAAGTCATTCTGAGAATAGTGTATGCGGCGAC
CGAGTTGCTCTTGCCCGGCGTCAATACGGGATAATACCGCGCCACATAGCAGAACTTTAAAAGTGCTCAT
CATTGGAAAACGTTCTTCGGGGCGAAAACTCTCAAGGATCTTACCGCTGTTGAGATCCAGTTCGATGTAA
CCCACTCGTGCACCCAACTGATCTTCAGCATCTTTTACTTTCACCAGCGTTTCTGGGTGAGCAAAAACAG
GAAGGCAAAATGCCGCAAAAAAGGGAATAAGGGCGACACGGAAATGTTGAATACTCATACTCTTCCTTTT
TCAATATTATTGAAGCATTTATCAGGGTTATTGTCTCATGAGCGGATACATATTTGAATGTATTTAGAAA
AATAAACAAATAGGGGTTCCGCGCACATTTCCCCGAAAAGTGCCACCTGAACGAAGCATCTGTGCTTCAT
TTTGTAGAACAAAAATGCAACGCGAGAGCGCTAATTTTTCAAACAAAGAATCTGAGCTGCATTTTTACAG
AACAGAAATGCAACGCGAAAGCGCTATTTTACCAACGAAGAATCTGTGCTTCATTTTTGTAAAACAAAAA
TGCAACGCGAGAGCGCTAATTTTTCAAACAAAGAATCTGAGCTGCATTTTTACAGAACAGAAATGCAACG
CGAGAGCGCTATTTTACCAACAAAGAATCTATACTTCTTTTTTGTTCTACAAAAATGCATCCCGAGAGCG
CTATTTTTCTAACAAAGCATCTTAGATTACTTTTTTTCTCCTTTGTGCGCTCTATAATGCAGTCTCTTGA
TAACTTTTTGCACTGTAGGTCCGTTAAGGTTAGAAGAAGGCTACTTTGGTGTCTATTTTCTCTTCCATAA
AAAAAGCCTGACTCCACTTCCCGCGTTTACTGATTACTAGCGAAGCTGCGGGTGCATTTTTTCAAGATAA
AGGCATCCCCGATTATATTCTATACCGATGTGGATTGCGCATACTTTGTGAACAGAAAGTGATAGCGTTG
ATGATTCTTCATTGGTCAGAAAATTATGAACGGTTTCTTCTATTTTGTCTCTATATACTACGTATAGGAA
ATGTTTACATTTTCGTATTGTTTTCGATTCACTCTATGAATAGTTCTTACTACAATTTTTTTGTCTAAAG
AGTAATACTAGAGATAAACATAAAAAATGTAGAGGTCGAGTTTAGATGCAAGTTCAAGGAGCGAAAGGTG
GATGGGTAGGTTATATAGGGATATAGCACAGAGATATATAGCAAAGAGATACTTTTGAGCAATGTTTGTG
GAAGCGGTATTCGCAATATTTTAGTAGCTCGTTACAGTCCGGTGCGTTTTTGGTTTTTTGAAAGTGCGTC
TTCAGAGCGCTTTTGGTTTTCAAAAGCGCTCTGAAGTTCCTATACTTTCTAGAGAATAGGAACTTCGGAA
TAGGAACTTCAAAGCGTTTCCGAAAACGAGCGCTTCCGAAAATGCAACGCGAGCTGCGCACATACAGCTC
ACTGTTCACGTCGCACCTATATCTGCGTGTTGCCTGTATATATATATACATGAGAAGAACGGCATAGTGC
GTGTTTATGCTTAAATGCGTACTTATATGCGTCTATTTATGTAGGATGAAAGGTAGTCTAGTACCTCCTG
TGATATTATCCCATTCCATGCGGGGTATCGTATGCTTCCTTCAGCACTACCCTTTAGCTGTTCTATATGC
TGCCACTCCTCAATTGGGTTAGTCTCATCCTTCAATGCTATCATTTCCTTTGATATTGGATCATACTAAG
AAACCATTATTATCATGACATTAACCTATAAAAATAGGCGTATCACGAGGCCCTTTCGTC
